Addgene plasmid #229405: FLAG-MKI-P2A-GFP
Purpose: Lentiviral or overpexression of cDNA
Depositing lab: Christopher Vakoc. Depositing organization: Cold Spring Harbor Laboratory. Publication: MARK2/MARK3 kinases are catalytic co-dependencies of YAP/TAZ in human cancer. Klingbeil O, Skopelitis D, Tonelli C, Yoshimoto T, Alpsoy A, Panepinto MC, Minicozzi F, Merrill JR, Cafiero AM, Aggarwal D, Russo S, Ha T, Demerdash OE, Wee TL, Spector DL, Lyons SK, Tuveson DA, Cifani P, Vakoc CR. Cancer Discov. 2024 Jul 26. doi: 10.1158/2159-8290.CD-23-1529. PubMed 39058094.
Backbone
  Vector backbone: LentiVi
  Vector type: Mammalian Expression, Lentiviral
  Selectable markers: Blasticidin
Growth in bacteria
  Bacterial resistance: Ampicillin, 100 μg/mL
  Growth temperature: 37°C
  Growth strain: NEB Stable
  Copy number: High Copy
Gene/Insert
  Gene/Insert name: MKI-P2A-GFP
  Species: H. sapiens (human)
  Insert size (bp): 1974
  Promoter: EFS
  Tag / fusion protein: FLAG (N terminal on insert)
  Cloning method: Gibson Cloning
Terms and licenses: Academic/Nonprofit Terms; Industry Terms: Not Available to Industry
Depositor comments: partial sequence derived from CagA MARK-competitive inhibitor
How to cite: FLAG-MKI-P2A-GFP was a gift from Christopher Vakoc (Addgene plasmid # 229405 ; http://n2t.net/addgene:229405 ; RRID:Addgene_229405)
