[The description below was written by a language model from this plasmid's Addgene catalogue record and pLannotate feature annotations shown in this document.]
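Description:
FLAG-MKI-P2A-GFP is a third-generation-style, self-inactivating HIV-1 lentiviral expression plasmid built on the LentiVi backbone, for stable or transient overexpression of a cDNA in mammalian cells. In bacteria it is maintained through a high-copy ColE1/pUC origin and selected with ampicillin via the β-lactamase gene. An f1 origin, an SV40 origin and leftover lac and T7/T3 promoter elements are carried over from the parental cloning vector. The viral genome is transcribed from an RSV promoter fused to a truncated 5' LTR. It contains the Ψ packaging signal with a gag fragment, the Rev response element for Rev-dependent nuclear export, a cPPT/CTS, a WPRE to boost transcript expression, and a ΔU3 3' LTR followed by an SV40 polyadenylation signal.

The payload is driven by the EFS (EF-1α core) promoter. It encodes an N-terminally FLAG-tagged MKI, which the depositor describes as a partial sequence derived from CagA that acts as a MARK-competitive inhibitor. The feature table accordingly annotates this region as a Helicobacter pylori cagA fragment, although the catalogue lists the insert species as human. MKI is linked through a P2A self-cleaving peptide to EGFP, so that inhibitor-expressing cells are marked by green fluorescence while the two proteins are produced separately. A blasticidin S deaminase gene (bsr) follows EGFP in the same orientation with no annotated promoter of its own. It is therefore probably expressed from the same transcript, though the linking element is not annotated, and it provides blasticidin selection of transduced cells. The associated publication concerns MARK2/MARK3 kinases as dependencies of YAP/TAZ in human cancer, which is consistent with using this construct as a genetically encoded inhibitor of MARK kinase activity.
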