Features (pLannotate 1.2.2; 27 found; start..end, strand, type, name):
      5..231     +  promoter       RSV promoter: Rous sarcoma virus enhancer/promoter
    232..412     +  LTR            5' LTR (truncated): truncated 5' long terminal repeat (LTR) from HIV-1
    459..584     +  misc_feature   HIV-1 Ψ: packaging signal of human immunodeficiency virus type 1
    568..931     +  CDS            HIV-1 gag (fragment): gag protein from human immunodeficiency virus 1; gag
   1077..1310    +  misc_feature   RRE: The Rev response element (RRE) of HIV-1 allows for Rev-dependent mRNA export from the nucleus to the cytoplasm.
   1687..1713    +  CDS            Rev (fragment): human immunodeficiency virus 1 (HIV-1) Rev protein; rev; enhances nuclear export of unspliced and incompletely spliced viral mRNAs
   1723..1840    +  misc_feature   cPPT/CTS: central polypurine tract and central termination sequence of HIV-1
   1909..2120    +  promoter       EF-1α core promoter: core promoter for human elongation factor EF-1α
   2188..2835    +  CDS            cagA (fragment): CAGA_HELPY - Also known as cag26, cai. Experimental evidence at protein level: Swiss-Prot protein existence level 1. May be necessary for the transcription, folding, export, or function of the cytotoxin. From Helicobacter pylori (strain ATCC 700392 / 26695) (Campylobacter pylori).
   2908..3624    +  CDS            EGFP: EGFP is a basic (constitutively fluorescent) green fluorescent protein published in 1996, derived from Aequorea victoria. It is reported to be a rapidly-maturing weak dimer with moderate acid sensitivity.
   3697..4116    +  CDS            bsr: BSR_BACCE - Experimental evidence at protein level: Swiss-Prot protein existence level 1. Catalyzes the deamination of the cytosine moiety of the antibiotics blasticidin S, cytomycin and acetylblasticidin S. From Bacillus cereus.
   4135..4723    +  misc_feature   WPRE: woodchuck hepatitis virus posttranscriptional regulatory element
   4774..4793    +  misc_feature   cPPT/CTS (fragment): central polypurine tract and central termination sequence of HIV-1
   4795..5028    +  LTR            3' LTR (ΔU3): self-inactivating 3' long terminal repeat (LTR) from HIV-1
   5106..5227    +  polyA_signal   SV40 poly(A) signal: SV40 polyadenylation signal
   5267..5402    +  rep_origin     SV40 ori: SV40 origin of replication
   5423..5441    -  promoter       T7 promoter: promoter for bacteriophage T7 RNA polymerase
   5449..5604    +  CDS            lacZα (fragment): LacZα fragment of β-galactosidase; lacZ fragment
   5609..6037    +  rep_origin     f1 ori (sequence partly withheld): f1 bacteriophage origin of replication; arrow indicates direction of (+) strand synthesis
   6090..6194    +  promoter       AmpR promoter: bla
   6195..7055    +  CDS            AmpR: β-lactamase; bla; confers resistance to ampicillin, carbenicillin, and related antibiotics
   7226..7814    +  rep_origin     ori: high-copy-number ColE1/pMB1/pBR322/pUC origin of replication
   7997..8089    +  CDS            lacI (fragment): lac repressor; lacI; The lac repressor binds to the lac operator to inhibit transcription in E. coli. This inhibition can be relieved by adding lactose or isopropyl-β-D-thiogalactopyranoside (IPTG).
   8102..8123    +  protein_bind   CAP binding site: CAP binding activates transcription in the presence of cAMP. E. coli catabolite activator protein
   8138..8168    +  promoter       lac promoter: promoter for the E. coli lac operon
   8176..8192    +  protein_bind   lac operator: The lac repressor binds to the lac operator to inhibit transcription in E. coli. This inhibition can be relieved by adding lactose or isopropyl-β-D-thiogalactopyranoside (IPTG). lac repressor encoded by lacI
   8237..8255    +  promoter       T3 promoter: promoter for bacteriophage T3 RNA polymerase
>Addgene plasmid #229405 | FLAG-MKI-P2A-GFP | addgene full sequence | sequence record 456148 | Addgene NGS Result
TTAATGTAGTCTTATGCAATACTCTTGTAGTCTTGCAACATGGTAACGATGAGTTAGCAACATGCCTTAC
AAGGAGAGAAAAAGCACCGTGCATGCCGATTGGTGGAAGTAAGGTGGTACGATCGTGCCTTATTAGGAAG
GCAACAGACGGGTCTGACATGGATTGGACGAACCACTGAATTGCCGCATTGCAGAGATATTGTATTTAAG
TGCCTAGCTCGATACATAAACGGGTCTCTCTGGTTAGACCAGATCTGAGCCTGGGAGCTCTCTGGCTAAC
TAGGGAACCCACTGCTTAAGCCTCAATAAAGCTTGCCTTGAGTGCTTCAAGTAGTGTGTGCCCGTCTGTT
GTGTGACTCTGGTAACTAGAGATCCCTCAGACCCTTTTAGTCAGTGTGGAAAATCTCTAGCAGTGGCGCC
CGAACAGGGACTTGAAAGCGAAAGGGAAACCAGAGGAGCTCTCTCGACGCAGGACTCGGCTTGCTGAAGC
GCGCACGGCAAGAGGCGAGGGGCGGCGACTGGTGAGTACGCCAAAAATTTTGACTAGCGGAGGCTAGAAG
GAGAGAGATGGGTGCGAGAGCGTCAGTATTAAGCGGGGGAGAATTAGATCGCGATGGGAAAAAATTCGGT
TAAGGCCAGGGGGAAAGAAAAAATATAAATTAAAACATATAGTATGGGCAAGCAGGGAGCTAGAACGATT
CGCAGTTAATCCTGGCCTGTTAGAAACATCAGAAGGCTGTAGACAAATACTGGGACAGCTACAACCATCC
CTTCAGACAGGATCAGAAGAACTTAGATCATTATATAATACAGTAGCAACCCTCTATTGTGTGCATCAAA
GGATAGAGATAAAAGACACCAAGGAAGCTTTAGACAAGATAGAGGAAGAGCAAAACAAAAGTAAGACCAC
CGCACAGCAAGCGGCCGCTGATCTTCAGACCTGGAGGAGGAGATATGAGGGACAATTGGAGAAGTGAATT
ATATAAATATAAAGTAGTAAAAATTGAACCATTAGGAGTAGCACCCACCAAGGCAAAGAGAAGAGTGGTG
CAGAGAGAAAAAAGAGCAGTGGGAATAGGAGCTTTGTTCCTTGGGTTCTTGGGAGCAGCAGGAAGCACTA
TGGGCGCAGCGTCAATGACGCTGACGGTACAGGCCAGACAATTATTGTCTGGTATAGTGCAGCAGCAGAA
CAATTTGCTGAGGGCTATTGAGGCGCAACAGCATCTGTTGCAACTCACAGTCTGGGGCATCAAGCAGCTC
CAGGCAAGAATCCTGGCTGTGGAAAGATACCTAAAGGATCAACAGCTCCTGGGGATTTGGGGTTGCTCTG
GAAAACTCATTTGCACCACTGCTGTGCCTTGGAATGCTAGTTGGAGTAATAAATCTCTGGAACAGATTTG
GAATCACACGACCTGGATGGAGTGGGACAGAGAAATTAACAATTACACAAGCTTAATACACTCCTTAATT
GAAGAATCGCAAAACCAGCAAGAAAAGAATGAACAAGAATTATTGGAATTAGATAAATGGGCAAGTTTGT
GGAATTGGTTTAACATAACAAATTGGCTGTGGTATATAAAATTATTCATAATGATAGTAGGAGGCTTGGT
AGGTTTAAGAATAGTTTTTGCTGTACTTTCTATAGTGAATAGAGTTAGGCAGGGATATTCACCATTATCG
TTTCAGACCCACCTCCCAACCCCGAGGGGACCCAGACCACAATTTTAAAAGAAAAGGGGGGATTGGGGGG
TACAGTGCAGGGGAAAGAATAGTAGACATAATAGCAACAGACATACAAACTAAAGAATTACAAAAACAAA
TTACAAAAATTCAAAATTTTCGGGTTTATTACAGGGACAGCAGAGATCCACTTTGGCGCCGGCTCGAGTG
GCTCCGGTGCCCGTCAGTGGGCAGAGCGCACATCGCCCACAGTCCCCGAGAAGTTGGGGGGAGGGGTCGG
CAATTGAACCGGTGCCTAGAGAAGGTGGCGCGGGGTAAACTGGGAAAGTGATGTCGTGTACTGGCTCCGC
CTTTTTCCCGAGGGTGGGGGAGAACCGTATATAAGTGCAGTAGTCGCCGTGAACGTTCTTTTTCGCAACG
GGTTTGCCGCCAGAACACAGGTGTCGTGACGCGGGATCCGCCACCATGGATTACAAAGACGATGACGATA
AGAATAATAACAACAATGGGTTGAAGAATTCCACAGAACCTATTTACGCTAAAGTAAACAAGAAGAAGAC
AGGGCAGGTAGCATCTCCGGAGGAACCTATATATACGCAAGTGGCAAAGAAGGTGAACGCTAAGATAGAT
CGGCTGAACCAAATCGCAAGCGGTCTTGGAGGCGTTGGTCAGGCCGCTGGCTTTCCACTTAAGCGGCATG
ATAAGGTAGATGATCTGAGTAAAGTAGGTCTCTCCGCTAGCCCCGAGCCGATCTATGCGACAATCGACGA
TCTTGGAGGTCCGTTTCCGCTTAAACGACACGACAAAGTGGATGACCTTAGCAAAGTCGGTCGGAGTCGC
AACCAGGAATTGGCACAAAAAATCGATAATCTGAATCAAGCTGTAAGCGAGGCGAAAGCTGGTTTTTTTG
GCAACCTGGAACAAACGATAGATAAGCTGAAAGATAGTACCAAGAAGAACGTCATGAATCTTTATGTGGA
GTCTGCCAAGAAGGTGCCAGCTTCACTCTCAGCAAAATTGGATAATTACGCGATCAATTCTCACACTAGA
ATAAATTCTAATATACAAAACGGTGCCATAAATGAGAAAGCTACAGGGATGTTGACGCAGAAGAATCCAG
AATGGTTGAAGCTTGTTAACGATAAGATCGTGGCAGCTAGCGGCAGCGGCGCCACCAACTTCAGCCTGCT
GAAGCAGGCCGGCGACGTGGAGGAGAACCCCGGCCCCATGGTGAGCAAGGGCGAGGAGCTGTTCACCGGG
GTGGTGCCCATCCTGGTCGAGCTGGACGGCGACGTAAACGGCCACAAGTTCAGCGTGTCCGGCGAGGGCG
AGGGCGATGCCACCTACGGCAAGCTGACCCTGAAGTTCATCTGCACCACCGGCAAGCTGCCCGTGCCCTG
GCCCACCCTCGTGACCACCCTGACCTACGGCGTGCAGTGCTTCAGCCGCTACCCCGACCACATGAAGCAG
CACGACTTCTTCAAGTCCGCCATGCCCGAAGGCTACGTCCAGGAGCGCACCATCTTCTTCAAGGACGACG
GCAACTACAAGACCCGCGCCGAGGTGAAGTTCGAGGGCGACACCCTGGTGAACCGCATCGAGCTGAAGGG
CATCGACTTCAAGGAGGACGGCAACATCCTGGGGCACAAGCTGGAGTACAACTACAACAGCCACAACGTC
TATATCATGGCCGACAAGCAGAAGAACGGCATCAAGGTGAACTTCAAGATCCGCCACAACATCGAGGACG
GCAGCGTGCAGCTCGCCGACCACTACCAGCAGAACACCCCCATCGGCGACGGCCCCGTGCTGCTGCCCGA
CAACCACTACCTGAGCACCCAGTCCGCCCTGAGCAAAGACCCCAACGAGAAGCGCGATCACATGGTCCTG
CTGGAGTTCGTGACCGCCGCCGGGATCACTCTCGGCATGGACGAGCTGTACAAGGCTAGCGGCAGCGGCG
CCACCAACTTCAGCCTGCTGAAGCAGGCCGGCGACGTGGAGGAGAACCCCGGCCCCATGAAGACCTTCAA
CATCTCTCAGCAGGACCTTGAGCTGGTGGAAGTTGCCACTGAGAAAATCACCATGCTCTATGAGGACAAC
AAGCACCATGTTGGTGCTGCCATCAGGACCAAGACAGGAGAAATCATCTCTGCTGTCCACATTGAAGCCT
ACATTGGCAGGGTCACTGTGTGTGCAGAGGCCATTGCCATTGGGTCTGCAGTCTCCAATGGGCAGAAGGA
CTTTGACACCATTGTGGCTGTGAGGCACCCCTACAGTGATGAGGTGGACAGGTCCATCAGAGTGGTGTCC
CCCTGTGGCATGTGCAGGGAGCTCATCTCAGACTATGCCCCTGATTGCTTTGTTCTGATTGAGATGAATG
GCAAGCTGGTCAAGACAACCATTGAGGAGCTGATTCCACTGAAATACACCAGAAACTAAACGCGTTAAGT
CGACAATCAACCTCTGGATTACAAAATTTGTGAAAGATTGACTGGTATTCTTAACTATGTTGCTCCTTTT
ACGCTATGTGGATACGCTGCTTTAATGCCTTTGTATCATGCTATTGCTTCCCGTATGGCTTTCATTTTCT
CCTCCTTGTATAAATCCTGGTTGCTGTCTCTTTATGAGGAGTTGTGGCCCGTTGTCAGGCAACGTGGCGT
GGTGTGCACTGTGTTTGCTGACGCAACCCCCACTGGTTGGGGCATTGCCACCACCTGTCAGCTCCTTTCC
GGGACTTTCGCTTTCCCCCTCCCTATTGCCACGGCGGAACTCATCGCCGCCTGCCTTGCCCGCTGCTGGA
CAGGGGCTCGGCTGTTGGGCACTGACAATTCCGTGGTGTTGTCGGGGAAATCATCGTCCTTTCCTTGGCT
GCTCGCCTGTGTTGCCACCTGGATTCTGCGCGGGACGTCCTTCTGCTACGTCCCTTCGGCCCTCAATCCA
GCGGACCTTCCTTCCCGCGGCCTGCTGCCGGCTCTGCGGCCTCTTCCGCGTCTTCGCCTTCGCCCTCAGA
CGAGTCGGATCTCCCTTTGGGCCGCCTCCCCGCGTCGACTTTAAGACCAATGACTTACAAGGCAGCTGTA
GATCTTAGCCACTTTTTAAAAGAAAAGGGGGGACTGGAAGGGCTAATTCACTCCCAACGAAGACAAGATC
TGCTTTTTGCTTGTACTGGGTCTCTCTGGTTAGACCAGATCTGAGCCTGGGAGCTCTCTGGCTAACTAGG
GAACCCACTGCTTAAGCCTCAATAAAGCTTGCCTTGAGTGCTTCAAGTAGTGTGTGCCCGTCTGTTGTGT
GACTCTGGTAACTAGAGATCCCTCAGACCCTTTTAGTCAGTGTGGAAAATCTCTAGCAGTACGTATAGTA
GTTCATGTCATCTTATTATTCAGTATTTATAACTTGCAAAGAAATGAATATCAGAGAGTGAGAGGAACTT
GTTTATTGCAGCTTATAATGGTTACAAATAAAGCAATAGCATCACAAATTTCACAAATAAAGCATTTTTT
TCACTGCATTCTAGTTGTGGTTTGTCCAAACTCATCAATGTATCTTATCATGTCTGGCTCTAGCTATCCC
GCCCCTAACTCCGCCCATCCCGCCCCTAACTCCGCCCAGTTCCGCCCATTCTCCGCCCCATGGCTGACTA
ATTTTTTTTATTTATGCAGAGGCCGAGGCCGCCTCGGCCTCTGAGCTATTCCAGAAGTAGTGAGGAGGCT
TTTTTGGAGGCCTAGGGACGTACCCAATTCGCCCTATAGTGAGTCGTATTACGCGCGCTCACTGGCCGTC
GTTTTACAACGTCGTGACTGGGAAAACCCTGGCGTTACCCAACTTAATCGCCTTGCAGCACATCCCCCTT
TCGCCAGCTGGCGTAATAGCGAAGAGGCCCGCACCGATCGCCCTTCCCAACAGTTGCGCAGCCTGAATGG
CGAATGGG
[124 nt withheld, positions 5609-5732]
C
[91 nt withheld, positions 5734-5824]
A
[49 nt withheld, positions 5826-5874]
CCTTTGACGTTGGAGTCCACGTTCTTT
[37 nt withheld, positions 5902-5938]
ACCCTATCTCGGTCTATTCTTTTGATTTATAAGGGATTTTGCCGATTTCGGCCTATTGGTTAAAAAATGA
GCTGATTTAACAAAAATTTAACGCGAATTTTAACAAAATATTAACGCTTACAATTTAGGTGGCACTTTTC
GGGGAAATGTGCGCGGAACCCCTATTTGTTTATTTTTCTAAATACATTCAAATATGTATCCGCTCATGAG
ACAATAACCCTGATAAATGCTTCAATAATATTGAAAAAGGAAGAGTATGAGTATTCAACATTTCCGTGTC
GCCCTTATTCCCTTTTTTGCGGCATTTTGCCTTCCTGTTTTTGCTCACCCAGAAACGCTGGTGAAAGTAA
AAGATGCTGAAGATCAGTTGGGTGCACGAGTGGGTTACATCGAACTGGATCTCAACAGCGGTAAGATCCT
TGAGAGTTTTCGCCCCGAAGAACGTTTTCCAATGATGAGCACTTTTAAAGTTCTGCTATGTGGCGCGGTA
TTATCCCGTATTGACGCCGGGCAAGAGCAACTCGGTCGCCGCATACACTATTCTCAGAATGACTTGGTTG
AGTACTCACCAGTCACAGAAAAGCATCTTACGGATGGCATGACAGTAAGAGAATTATGCAGTGCTGCCAT
AACCATGAGTGATAACACTGCGGCCAACTTACTTCTGACAACGATCGGAGGACCGAAGGAGCTAACCGCT
TTTTTGCACAACATGGGGGATCATGTAACTCGCCTTGATCGTTGGGAACCGGAGCTGAATGAAGCCATAC
CAAACGACGAGCGTGACACCACGATGCCTGTAGCAATGGCAACAACGTTGCGCAAACTATTAACTGGCGA
ACTACTTACTCTAGCTTCCCGGCAACAATTAATAGACTGGATGGAGGCGGATAAAGTTGCAGGACCACTT
CTGCGCTCGGCCCTTCCGGCTGGCTGGTTTATTGCTGATAAATCTGGAGCCGGTGAGCGTGGGTCTCGCG
GTATCATTGCAGCACTGGGGCCAGATGGTAAGCCCTCCCGTATCGTAGTTATCTACACGACGGGGAGTCA
GGCAACTATGGATGAACGAAATAGACAGATCGCTGAGATAGGTGCCTCACTGATTAAGCATTGGTAACTG
TCAGACCAAGTTTACTCATATATACTTTAGATTGATTTAAAACTTCATTTTTAATTTAAAAGGATCTAGG
TGAAGATCCTTTTTGATAATCTCATGACCAAAATCCCTTAACGTGAGTTTTCGTTCCACTGAGCGTCAGA
CCCCGTAGAAAAGATCAAAGGATCTTCTTGAGATCCTTTTTTTCTGCGCGTAATCTGCTGCTTGCAAACA
AAAAAACCACCGCTACCAGCGGTGGTTTGTTTGCCGGATCAAGAGCTACCAACTCTTTTTCCGAAGGTAA
CTGGCTTCAGCAGAGCGCAGATACCAAATACTGTTCTTCTAGTGTAGCCGTAGTTAGGCCACCACTTCAA
GAACTCTGTAGCACCGCCTACATACCTCGCTCTGCTAATCCTGTTACCAGTGGCTGCTGCCAGTGGCGAT
AAGTCGTGTCTTACCGGGTTGGACTCAAGACGATAGTTACCGGATAAGGCGCAGCGGTCGGGCTGAACGG
GGGGTTCGTGCACACAGCCCAGCTTGGAGCGAACGACCTACACCGAACTGAGATACCTACAGCGTGAGCT
ATGAGAAAGCGCCACGCTTCCCGAAGGGAGAAAGGCGGACAGGTATCCGGTAAGCGGCAGGGTCGGAACA
GGAGAGCGCACGAGGGAGCTTCCAGGGGGAAACGCCTGGTATCTTTATAGTCCTGTCGGGTTTCGCCACC
TCTGACTTGAGCGTCGATTTTTGTGATGCTCGTCAGGGGGGCGGAGCCTATGGAAAAACGCCAGCAACGC
GGCCTTTTTACGGTTCCTGGCCTTTTGCTGGCCTTTTGCTCACATGTTCTTTCCTGCGTTATCCCCTGAT
TCTGTGGATAACCGTATTACCGCCTTTGAGTGAGCTGATACCGCTCGCCGCAGCCGAACGACCGAGCGCA
GCGAGTCAGTGAGCGAGGAAGCGGAAGAGCGCCCAATACGCAAACCGCCTCTCCCCGCGCGTTGGCCGAT
TCATTAATGCAGCTGGCACGACAGGTTTCCCGACTGGAAAGCGGGCAGTGAGCGCAACGCAATTAATGTG
AGTTAGCTCACTCATTAGGCACCCCAGGCTTTACACTTTATGCTTCCGGCTCGTATGTTGTGTGGAATTG
TGAGCGGATAACAATTTCACACAGGAAACAGCTATGACCATGATTACGCCAAGCGCGCAATTAACCCTCA
CTAAAGGGAACAAAAGCTGGAGCTGCAAGC
